>Addgene plasmid #202168 | pL0_EF-sit4 | addgene full sequence | sequence record 405680 | Addgene NGS Result
GATCATCCGTGTTTCAAACCCGGCAGCTTAGTTGCCGTTCTTCCGAATAGCATCGGTAACATGAGCAAAG
TCTGCCGCCTTACAACGGCTCTCCCGCTGACGCCGTCCCGGACTGATGGGCTGCCTGTATCGAGTGGTGA
TTTTGTGCCGAGCTCATTACTCGCATCCATTCTCAGGCTGTCTCGTCTCGTCTCAGGTCTCAGCTTATTT
ATAGTTATTGAACAAAGAGTAATTCTAGTAAGTCCTTCATTGTCACTCCAGCGCACCTTGCGACAAAGTT
TTTGGTGTCGGAAAAGTCATCTGCGAAATACGGTGGATCCGCATAGACAAACACGTGATTAACGTGTGTG
AACAAAGAGGTACTTCTGCTCAGGGGAGATTCTGGGCATACATATATAAATTACCAAATGTAGGGAAGCG
TCAGTGACGCTTGCGTCTGGAACCAACACAATGCGAGATCAATTTGCAACATTGGAAGCACTTCTCTCAT
TGACTCCGCTGTCCCACGCTAAAAGGGCAGCCAACACAGAACTGTCCACACATAGGTGCGCACAATAAAC
GGAAAGGACTCCATTTAGAATGTCACGAACAGTGGTTAAGAAACGCTATTTTGTACCCAAATGTGTGGCG
ATATAGTTCACGTAAAAGTGTTATCGGTAACACAGCCCTCCTGGCCTTGACTTTGGGACGCACGATCATA
AACGAGACCGCTCGAGACCACCAGGATACATAGATTACCACAACTCCGAGCCCTTCCACCCACAGAATCA
GGGGATAACGCAGGAAAGAACATGTGAGCAAAAGGCCAGCAAAAGGCAAGGAACCGTAAAAAGGCCGCGT
TGCTGGCGTTTTTCCATAGGCTCCGCCCCCCTGACGAGCATCACAAAAATCGACGCTCAAGTCAGAGGTG
GCGAAACCCGACAGGACTATAAAGATACCAGGCGTTTCCCCCTGGAAGCTCCCTCGTGCGCTCTCCTGTT
CCGACCCTGCCGCTTACCGGATACCTGTCCGCCTTTCTCCCTTCGGGAAGCGTGGCGCTTTCTCATAGCT
CACGCTGTAGGTATCTCAGTTCGGTGTAGGTCGTTCGCTCCAAGCTGGGCTGTGTGCACGAACCCCCCGT
TCAGCCCGACCGCTGCGCCTTATCCGGTAACTATCGTCTTGAGTCCAACCCGGTAAGACACGACTTATCG
CCACTGGCAGCAGCCACTGGTAACAGGATTAGCAGAGCGAGGTATGTAGGCGGTGCTACAGAGTTCTTGA
AGTGGTGGCCTAACTACGGCTACACTAGAAGAACAGTATTTGGTATCTGCGCTCTGCTGAAGCCAGTTAC
CTTCGGAAAAAGAGTTGGTAGCTCTTGATCCGGCAAACAAACCACCGCTGGTAGCGGTGGTTTTTTTGTT
TGCAAGCAGCAGATTACGCGCAGAAAAAAAGGATCTCAAGAAGATCCTTTGATCTTTTCTACGGGGTCTG
ACGCTCAGTGGAACGAAAACTCACGTTAAGGGATTTTGGTCATGCATTCTAGGTGATTATTATTTGCCGA
CTACCTTGGTGATCTCGCCTTTCACGTAGTGGACAAATTCTTCCAACTGATCTGCGCGCGAGGCCAAGCG
ATCTTCTTCTTGTCCAAGATAAGCCTGTCTAGCTTCAAGTATGACGGGCTGATACTGGGCCGGCAGGCGC
TCCATTGCCCAGTCGGCAGCGACATCCTTCGGCGCGATTTTGCCGGTTACTGCGCTGTACCAAATGCGGG
ACAACGTAAGCACTACATTTCGCTCATCGCCAGCCCAGTCGGGCGGCGAGTTCCATAGCGTTAAGGTTTC
ATTTAGCGCCTCAAATAGATCCTGTTCAGGAACCGGATCAAAGAGTTCCTCCGCCGCTGGACCTACCAAG
GCAACGCTATGTTCTCTTGCTTTTGTCAGCAAGATAGCCAGATCAATGTCGATCGTGGCTGGCTCGAAGA
TACCAGCAAGAATGTCATTGCGCTGCCATTCTCCAAATTGCAGTTCGCGCTTAGCTGGATAACGCCACGG
AATGATGTCGTCGTGCACAACAATGGTGACTTCTACAGCGCGGAGAATCTCACTCTCTCCAGGGGAAGCC
GAAGTTTCCAAAAGGTCGTTGATCAAAGCTCGCCGCGTTGTTTCATCAAGCCTTACGGTCACCGTAACCA
GCAAATCAATATCACTGTGTGGCTTCAGGCCGCCATCCACTGCGGAGCCGTACAAATGTACGGCCAGCAA
CGTCGGTTCGAGATGGCGCTCGATGACGCCAACTACCTCTGATAGTTGAGTCGATACTTCGGCGATCACC
GCTTCCCTCATGCGAAACGATCCTCATCCTGTCTCTTGATCAGATATTGATCCCCTGCGCCATCAGATCC
TTGGCGGCAAGAAAGCCATCCAGTTTACTTTGCAGGGCTTCCCAACCTTACCAGAGGGCGCCCCAGCTGG
CAATTCCGGTTCGCTTGCTAAGCTTGCATGCCTGCAAGTCGACTCTAGAGGAGCGGTGATCACAGGCAGC
AACGCTCTGTCATCGTTACAATCAACATGCTACCCTCCGCGA
Features (pLannotate 1.2.2; 4 found; start..end, strand, type, name):
    851..1439    -  rep_origin     ori: high-copy-number ColE1/pMB1/pBR322/pUC origin of replication
   1533..2321    -  CDS            aadA: S3AD_ECOLX - Experimental evidence at protein level: Swiss-Prot protein existence level 1. Mediates bacterial resistance to the antibiotics streptomycin and spectinomycin. From Escherichia coli.
   2353..2469    -  CDS            tnpA (fragment): TN5P_ECOLX - Also known as tnp. Experimental evidence at protein level: Swiss-Prot protein existence level 1. Mediates transposition of transposon Tn5 by a 'cut and paste' mechanism. First, the monomeric transposase binds the 19 bp inverted DNA repeats flanking the transposon. Then, dimerization of the DNA- bound transposase creates a synaptic DNA complex. After nicking of the first DNA strand, excision of the transposon proceeds through a series of intermediates. The transposase then mediates the insertion of the transposon at a new site by strand transfer. The activity of the wild- type tran
   2470..2502    -  misc_feature   MCS (fragment): pUC18/19 multiple cloning site
