[The description below was written by a language model from this plasmid's Addgene catalogue record and pLannotate feature annotations shown in this document.]
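Description:
pL0_EF-sit4 is a small (about 2.6 kb) Level 0 part plasmid for the Universal Loop assembly system, built on the pL0R backbone and classed as a synthetic biology vector. It is maintained in E. coli at high copy number through a ColE1/pUC-type origin of replication, and it is selected with spectinomycin through the aadA gene, an aminoglycoside adenylyltransferase that confers resistance to both spectinomycin and streptomycin. Automated annotation also picks up a short fragment resembling the Tn5 transposase coding sequence and a remnant of the pUC18/19 multiple cloning site next to the resistance marker. These look like backbone remnants rather than functional elements.

The payload is a 508 bp terminator sequence, without mutations, from Phaeodactylum tricornutum gene 48707 (sit4), placed in the backbone by Gibson cloning. The feature table does not annotate this insert, which presumably lies in the unannotated part of the sequence. The part is flanked by "EF" overhangs, the standardized fusion sites that mark the terminator position in the assembly syntax. When it is released by type IIS restriction digestion, the terminator can ligate in a defined order downstream of promoter and coding sequence parts to form a Level 1 transcription unit. The plasmid has no promoter, coding sequence or reporter of its own as cargo and acts only as a reusable donor of a 3′ regulatory element. Its main use is in building expression cassettes for this marine diatom, where a native terminator can provide transcript termination and processing for transgenes assembled in the Loop framework.
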