Addgene plasmid #202168: pL0_EF-sit4
Purpose: Level 0 plasmid containing a terminator sequence from gene 48707 from Phaeodactylum tricornutum with EF overhangs used to build a level 1 construct.
Depositing lab: Christopher Dupont. Depositing organization: J. Craig Venter Institute (JCVI). Publication: Universal loop assembly: open, efficient and cross-kingdom DNA fabrication. Pollak B, Matute T, Nunez I, Cerda A, Lopez C, Vargas V, Kan A, Bielinski V, von Dassow P, Dupont CL, Federici F. Synth Biol (Oxf). 2020;5(1):ysaa001. doi: 10.1093/synbio/ysaa001. Epub 2020 Feb 5. PubMed 32161816.
Backbone
  Vector backbone: pL0R
  Vector type: Synthetic Biology
Growth in bacteria
  Bacterial resistance: Spectinomycin, 50 μg/mL
  Growth temperature: 37°C
  Growth strain: DH5alpha
  Copy number: High Copy
Gene/Insert
  Gene/Insert name: sit4 terminator
  Species: Phaeodactylum tricornutum
  Insert size (bp): 508
  Mutation: None
  Cloning method: Gibson Cloning
How to cite: pL0_EF-sit4 was a gift from Christopher Dupont (Addgene plasmid # 202168 ; http://n2t.net/addgene:202168 ; RRID:Addgene_202168)
